>Addgene plasmid #198539 | SpCas9-NG-APOBEC-nCas9-Ung | addgene full sequence | sequence record 388890 | Addgene NGS Result
CCCGGGACTTCGTGGAGGACGACTTCGCCGGTGTGGTCCGGGACGACGTGACCCTGTTCATCAGCGCGGT
CCAGGACCAGGTGGTGCCGGACAACACCCTGGCCTGGGTGTGGGTGCGCGGCCTGGACGAGCTGTACGCC
GAGTGGTCGGAGGTCGTGTCCACGAACTTCCGGGACGCCTCCGGGCCGGCCATGACCGAGATCGGCGAGC
AGCCGTGGGGGCGGGAGTTCGCCCTGCGCGACCCGGCCGGCAACTGCGTGCACTTCGTGGCCGAGGAGCA
GGACTGACACGTGCTACGAGATTTCGATTCCACCGCCGCCTTCTATGAAAGGTTGGGCTTCGGAATCGTT
TTCCGGGACGCCGGCTGGATGATCCTCCAGCGCGGGGATCTCATGCTGGAGTTCTTCGCCCACCCCAACT
TGTTTATTGCAGCTTATAATGGTTACAAATAAAGCAATAGCATCACAAATTTCACAAATAAAGCATTTTT
TTCACTGCATTCTAGTTGTGGTTTGTCCAAACTCATCAATGTATCTTATCATGTCTGTATACCGTCGACC
TCTAGCTAGAGCTTGGCGTAATCATGGTCATAGCTGTTTCCTGTGTGAAATTGTTATCCGCTCACAATTC
CACACAACATACGAGCCGGAAGCATAAAGTGTAAAGCCTGGGGTGCCTAATGAGTGAGCTAACTCACATT
AATTGCGTTGCGCTCACTGCCCGCTTTCCAGTCGGGAAACCTGTCGTGCCAGCTGCATTAATGAATCGGC
CAACGCGCGGGGAGAGGCGGTTTGCGTATTGGGCGCTCTTCCGCTTCCTCGCTCACTGACTCGCTGCGCT
CGGTCGTTCGGCTGCGGCGAGCGGTATCAGCTCACTCAAAGGCGGTAATACGGTTATCCACAGAATCAGG
GGATAACGCAGGAAAGAACATGTGAGCAAAAGGCCAGCAAAAGGCCAGGAACCGTAAAAAGGCCGCGTTG
CTGGCGTTTTTCCATAGGCTCCGCCCCCCTGACGAGCATCACAAAAATCGACGCTCAAGTCAGAGGTGGC
GAAACCCGACAGGACTATAAAGATACCAGGCGTTTCCCCCTGGAAGCTCCCTCGTGCGCTCTCCTGTTCC
GACCCTGCCGCTTACCGGATACCTGTCCGCCTTTCTCCCTTCGGGAAGCGTGGCGCTTTCTCATAGCTCA
CGCTGTAGGTATCTCAGTTCGGTGTAGGTCGTTCGCTCCAAGCTGGGCTGTGTGCACGAACCCCCCGTTC
AGCCCGACCGCTGCGCCTTATCCGGTAACTATCGTCTTGAGTCCAACCCGGTAAGACACGACTTATCGCC
ACTGGCAGCAGCCACTGGTAACAGGATTAGCAGAGCGAGGTATGTAGGCGGTGCTACAGAGTTCTTGAAG
TGGTGGCCTAACTACGGCTACACTAGAAGAACAGTATTTGGTATCTGCGCTCTGCTGAAGCCAGTTACCT
TCGGAAAAAGAGTTGGTAGCTCTTGATCCGGCAAACAAACCACCGCTGGTAGCGGTGGTTTTTTTGTTTG
CAAGCAGCAGATTACGCGCAGAAAAAAAGGATCTCAAGAAGATCCTTTGATCTTTTCTACGGGGTCTGAC
GCTCAGTGGAACGAAAACTCACGTTAAGGGATTTTGGTCATGAGATTATCAAAAAGGATCTTCACCTAGA
TCCTTTTAAATTAAAAATGAAGTTTTAAATCAATCTAAAGTATATATGAGTAAACTTGGTCTGACAGTTA
CCAATGCTTAATCAGTGAGGCACCTATCTCAGCGATCTGTCTATTTCGTTCATCCATAGTTGCCTGACTC
CCCGTCGTGTAGATAACTACGATACGGGAGGGCTTACCATCTGGCCCCAGTGCTGCAATGATACCGCGAG
ACCCACGCTCACCGGCTCCAGATTTATCAGCAATAAACCAGCCAGCCGGAAGGGCCGAGCGCAGAAGTGG
TCCTGCAACTTTATCCGCCTCCATCCAGTCTATTAATTGTTGCCGGGAAGCTAGAGTAAGTAGTTCGCCA
GTTAATAGTTTGCGCAACGTTGTTGCCATTGCTACAGGCATCGTGGTGTCACGCTCGTCGTTTGGTATGG
CTTCATTCAGCTCCGGTTCCCAACGATCAAGGCGAGTTACATGATCCCCCATGTTGTGCAAAAAAGCGGT
TAGCTCCTTCGGTCCTCCGATCGTTGTCAGAAGTAAGTTGGCCGCAGTGTTATCACTCATGGTTATGGCA
GCACTGCATAATTCTCTTACTGTCATGCCATCCGTAAGATGCTTTTCTGTGACTGGTGAGTACTCAACCA
AGTCATTCTGAGAATAGTGTATGCGGCGACCGAGTTGCTCTTGCCCGGCGTCAATACGGGATAATACCGC
GCCACATAGCAGAACTTTAAAAGTGCTCATCATTGGAAAACGTTCTTCGGGGCGAAAACTCTCAAGGATC
TTACCGCTGTTGAGATCCAGTTCGATGTAACCCACTCGTGCACCCAACTGATCTTCAGCATCTTTTACTT
TCACCAGCGTTTCTGGGTGAGCAAAAACAGGAAGGCAAAATGCCGCAAAAAAGGGAATAAGGGCGACACG
GAAATGTTGAATACTCATACTCTTCCTTTTTCAATATTATTGAAGCATTTATCAGGGTTATTGTCTCATG
AGCGGATACATATTTGAATGTATTTAGAAAAATAAACAAATAGGGGTTCCGCGCACATTTCCCCGAAAAG
TGCCACCTGACGTCGACGGATCGGGAGATCTCCCGATCCCCTATGGTGCACTCTCAGTACAATCTGCTCT
GATGCCGCATAGTTAAGCCAGTATCTGCTCCCTGCTTGTGTGTTGGAGGTCGCTGAGTAGTGCGCGAGCA
AAATTTAAGCTACAACAAGGCAAGGCTTGACCGACAATTGCATGAAGAATCTGCTTAGGGTTAGGCGTTT
TGCGCTGCTTCGCGATGTACGGGCCAGATATACGCGTTGACATTGATTATTGACTAGTTATTAATAGTAA
TCAATTACGGGGTCATTAGTTCATAGCCCATATATGGAGTTCCGCGTTACATAACTTACGGTAAATGGCC
CGCCTGGCTGACCGCCCAACGACCCCCGCCCATTGACGTCAATAATGACGTATGTTCCCATAGTAACGCC
AATAGGGACTTTCCATTGACGTCAATGGGTGGAGTATTTACGGTAAACTGCCCACTTGGCAGTACATCAA
GTGTATCATATGCCAAGTACGCCCCCTATTGACGTCAATGACGGTAAATGGCCCGCCTGGCATTATGCCC
AGTACATGACCTTATGGGACTTTCCTACTTGGCAGTACATCTACGTATTAGTCATCGCTATTACCATGGT
GATGCGGTTTTGGCAGTACATCAATGGGCGTGGATAGCGGTTTGACTCACGGGGATTTCCAAGTCTCCAC
CCCATTGACGTCAATGGGAGTTTGTTTTGGCACCAAAATCAACGGGACTTTCCAAAATGTCGTAACAACT
CCGCCCCATTGACGCAAATGGGCGGTAGGCGTGTACGGTGGGAGGTCTATATAAGCAGCGCGTTTTGCCT
GTACTGGGTCTCTCTGGTTAGACCAGATCTGAGCCTGGGAGCTCTCTGGCTAACTAGGGAACCCACTGCT
TAAGCCTCAATAAAGCTTGCCTTGAGTGCTTCAAGTAGTGTGTGCCCGTCTGTTGTGTGACTCTGGTAAC
TAGAGATCCCTCAGACCCTTTTAGTCAGTGTGGAAAATCTCTAGCAGTGGCGCCCGAACAGGGACTTGAA
AGCGAAAGGGAAACCAGAGGAGCTCTCTCGACGCAGGACTCGGCTTGCTGAAGCGCGCACGGCAAGAGGC
GAGGGGCGGCGACTGGTGAGTACGCCAAAAATTTTGACTAGCGGAGGCTAGAAGGAGAGAGATGGGTGCG
AGAGCGTCAGTATTAAGCGGGGGAGAATTAGATCGCGATGGGAAAAAATTCGGTTAAGGCCAGGGGGAAA
GAAAAAATATAAATTAAAACATATAGTATGGGCAAGCAGGGAGCTAGAACGATTCGCAGTTAATCCTGGC
CTGTTAGAAACATCAGAAGGCTGTAGACAAATACTGGGACAGCTACAACCATCCCTTCAGACAGGATCAG
AAGAACTTAGATCATTATATAATACAGTAGCAACCCTCTATTGTGTGCATCAAAGGATAGAGATAAAAGA
CACCAAGGAAGCTTTAGACAAGATAGAGGAAGAGCAAAACAAAAGTAAGACCACCGCACAGCAAGCGGCC
GCTGATCTTCAGACCTGGAGGAGGAGATATGAGGGACAATTGGAGAAGTGAATTATATAAATATAAAGTA
GTAAAAATTGAACCATTAGGAGTAGCACCCACCAAGGCAAAGAGAAGAGTGGTGCAGAGAGAAAAAAGAG
CAGTGGGAATAGGAGCTTTGTTCCTTGGGTTCTTGGGAGCAGCAGGAAGCACTATGGGCGCAGCGTCAAT
GACGCTGACGGTACAGGCCAGACAATTATTGTCTGGTATAGTGCAGCAGCAGAACAATTTGCTGAGGGCT
ATTGAGGCGCAACAGCATCTGTTGCAACTCACAGTCTGGGGCATCAAGCAGCTCCAGGCAAGAATCCTGG
CTGTGGAAAGATACCTAAAGGATCAACAGCTCCTGGGGATTTGGGGTTGCTCTGGAAAACTCATTTGCAC
CACTGCTGTGCCTTGGAATGCTAGTTGGAGTAATAAATCTCTGGAACAGATTTGGAATCACACGACCTGG
ATGGAGTGGGACAGAGAAATTAACAATTACACAAGCTTAATACACTCCTTAATTGAAGAATCGCAAAACC
AGCAAGAAAAGAATGAACAAGAATTATTGGAATTAGATAAATGGGCAAGTTTGTGGAATTGGTTTAACAT
AACAAATTGGCTGTGGTATATAAAATTATTCATAATGATAGTAGGAGGCTTGGTAGGTTTAAGAATAGTT
TTTGCTGTACTTTCTATAGTGAATAGAGTTAGGCAGGGATATTCACCATTATCGTTTCAGACCCACCTCC
CAACCCCGAGGGGACCCGACAGGCCCGAAGGAATAGAAGAAGAAGGTGGAGAGAGAGACAGAGACAGATC
CATTCGATTAGTGAACGGATCGGCACTGCGTGCGCCAATTCTGCAGACAAATGGCAGTATTCATCCACAA
TTTTAAAAGAAAAGGGGGGATTGGGGGGTACAGTGCAGGGGAAAGAATAGTAGACATAATAGCAACAGAC
ATACAAACTAAAGAATTACAAAAACAAATTACAAAAATTCAAAATTTTCGGGTTTATTACAGGGACAGCA
GAGATCCAGTTTGGTTAATTAGCTAGCTAGGTCTTGAAAGGAGTGGGAATTGGCTCCGGTGCCCGTCAGT
GGGCAGAGCGCACATCGCCCACAGTCCCCGAGAAGTTGGGGGGAGGGGTCGGCAATTGATCCGGTGCCTA
GAGAAGGTGGCGCGGGGTAAACTGGGAAAGTGATGTCGTGTACTGGCTCCGCCTTTTTCCCGAGGGTGGG
GGAGAACCGTATATAAGTGCAGTAGTCGCCGTGAACGTTCTTTTTCGCAACGGGTTTGCCGCCAGAACAC
AGGACCGGTTGCCACCATGCCAAAGAAGAAGAGGAAGGTTTCATCGGAGACCGGCCCTGTTGCTGTTGAC
CCCACCCTGCGGCGGAGAATCGAGCCACACGAGTTCGAGGTGTTCTTCGACCCAAGGGAGCTCCGCAAGG
AGACGTGCCTCCTGTACGAGATCAACTGGGGCGGCAGGCACTCCATCTGGAGGCACACCAGCCAAAACAC
CAACAAGCACGTGGAGGTCAACTTCATCGAGAAGTTCACCACCGAGAGGTACTTCTGCCCAAACACCCGC
TGCTCCATCACCTGGTTCCTGTCCTGGAGCCCATGCGGCGAGTGCTCCAGGGCCATCACCGAGTTCCTCA
GCCGCTACCCACACGTCACCCTGTTCATCTACATCGCCAGGCTCTACCACCACGCCGACCCAAGGAACAG
GCAGGGCCTCCGCGACCTGATCTCCAGCGGCGTGACCATCCAAATCATGACCGAGCAGGAGTCCGGCTAC
TGCTGGAGGAACTTCGTCAACTACTCCCCAAGCAACGAGGCCCACTGGCCAAGGTACCCACACCTCTGGG
TGCGCCTCTACGTGCTCGAGCTGTACTGCATCATCCTCGGCCTGCCACCATGCCTCAACATCCTGAGGCG
CAAGCAACCACAGCTGACCTTCTTCACCATCGCCCTCCAAAGCTGCCACTACCAGAGGCTCCCACCACAC
ATCCTGTGGGCTACCGGCCTCAAGTCCGGCAGCGAGACGCCAGGCACCTCCGAGAGCGCTACGCCTGAAC
TTAAGGACAAGAAGTACAGCATCGGCCTGGCCATCGGCACCAACTCTGTGGGCTGGGCCGTGATCACCGA
CGAGTACAAGGTGCCCAGCAAGAAATTCAAGGTGCTGGGCAACACCGACCGGCACAGCATCAAGAAGAAC
CTGATCGGAGCCCTGCTGTTCGACAGCGGCGAAACAGCCGAGGCCACCCGGCTGAAGAGAACCGCCAGAA
GAAGATACACCAGACGGAAGAACCGGATCTGCTATCTGCAAGAGATCTTCAGCAACGAGATGGCCAAGGT
GGACGACAGCTTCTTCCACAGACTGGAAGAGTCCTTCCTGGTGGAAGAGGATAAGAAGCACGAGCGGCAC
CCCATCTTCGGCAACATCGTGGACGAGGTGGCCTACCACGAGAAGTACCCCACCATCTACCACCTGAGAA
AGAAACTGGTGGACAGCACCGACAAGGCCGACCTGCGGCTGATCTATCTGGCCCTGGCCCACATGATCAA
GTTCCGGGGCCACTTCCTGATCGAGGGCGACCTGAACCCCGACAACAGCGACGTGGACAAGCTGTTCATC
CAGCTGGTGCAGACCTACAACCAGCTGTTCGAGGAAAACCCCATCAACGCCAGCGGCGTGGACGCCAAGG
CCATCCTGTCTGCCAGACTGAGCAAGAGCAGACGGCTGGAAAATCTGATCGCCCAGCTGCCCGGCGAGAA
GAAGAATGGCCTGTTCGGAAACCTGATTGCCCTGAGCCTGGGCCTGACCCCCAACTTCAAGAGCAACTTC
GACCTGGCCGAGGATGCCAAACTGCAGCTGAGCAAGGACACCTACGACGACGACCTGGACAACCTGCTGG
CCCAGATCGGCGACCAGTACGCCGACCTGTTTCTGGCCGCCAAGAACCTGTCCGACGCCATCCTGCTGAG
CGACATCCTGAGAGTGAACACCGAGATCACCAAGGCCCCCCTGAGCGCCTCTATGATCAAGAGATACGAC
GAGCACCACCAGGACCTGACCCTGCTGAAAGCTCTCGTGCGGCAGCAGCTGCCTGAGAAGTACAAAGAGA
TTTTCTTCGACCAGAGCAAGAACGGCTACGCCGGCTACATTGACGGCGGAGCCAGCCAGGAAGAGTTCTA
CAAGTTCATCAAGCCCATCCTGGAAAAGATGGACGGCACCGAGGAACTGCTCGTGAAGCTGAACAGAGAG
GACCTGCTGCGGAAGCAGCGGACCTTCGACAACGGCAGCATCCCCCACCAGATCCACCTGGGAGAGCTGC
ACGCCATTCTGCGGCGGCAGGAAGATTTTTACCCATTCCTGAAGGACAACCGGGAAAAGATCGAGAAGAT
CCTGACCTTCCGCATCCCCTACTACGTGGGCCCTCTGGCCAGGGGAAACAGCAGATTCGCCTGGATGACC
AGAAAGAGCGAGGAAACCATCACCCCCTGGAACTTCGAGGAAGTGGTGGACAAGGGCGCTTCCGCCCAGA
GCTTCATCGAGCGGATGACCAACTTCGATAAGAACCTGCCCAACGAGAAGGTGCTGCCCAAGCACAGCCT
GCTGTACGAGTACTTCACCGTGTATAACGAGCTGACCAAAGTGAAATACGTGACCGAGGGAATGAGAAAG
CCCGCCTTCCTGAGCGGCGAGCAGAAAAAGGCCATCGTGGACCTGCTGTTCAAGACCAACCGGAAAGTGA
CCGTGAAGCAGCTGAAAGAGGACTACTTCAAGAAAATCGAGTGCTTCGACTCCGTGGAAATCTCCGGCGT
GGAAGATCGGTTCAACGCCTCCCTGGGCACATACCACGATCTGCTGAAAATTATCAAGGACAAGGACTTC
CTGGACAATGAGGAAAACGAGGACATTCTGGAAGATATCGTGCTGACCCTGACACTGTTTGAGGACAGAG
AGATGATCGAGGAACGGCTGAAAACCTATGCCCACCTGTTCGACGACAAAGTGATGAAGCAGCTGAAGCG
GCGGAGATACACCGGCTGGGGCAGGCTGAGCCGGAAGCTGATCAACGGCATCCGGGACAAGCAGTCCGGC
AAGACAATCCTGGATTTCCTGAAGTCCGACGGCTTCGCCAACAGAAACTTCATGCAGCTGATCCACGACG
ACAGCCTGACCTTTAAAGAGGACATCCAGAAAGCCCAGGTGTCCGGCCAGGGCGATAGCCTGCACGAGCA
CATTGCCAATCTGGCCGGCAGCCCCGCCATTAAGAAGGGCATCCTGCAGACAGTGAAGGTGGTGGACGAG
CTCGTGAAAGTGATGGGCCGGCACAAGCCCGAGAACATCGTGATCGAAATGGCCAGAGAGAACCAGACCA
CCCAGAAGGGACAGAAGAACAGCCGCGAGAGAATGAAGCGGATCGAAGAGGGCATCAAAGAGCTGGGCAG
CCAGATCCTGAAAGAACACCCCGTGGAAAACACCCAGCTGCAGAACGAGAAGCTGTACCTGTACTACCTG
CAGAATGGGCGGGATATGTACGTGGACCAGGAACTGGACATCAACCGGCTGTCCGACTACGATGTGGACC
ATATCGTGCCTCAGAGCTTTCTGAAGGACGACTCCATCGACAACAAGGTGCTGACCAGAAGCGACAAGAA
CCGGGGCAAGAGCGACAACGTGCCCTCCGAAGAGGTCGTGAAGAAGATGAAGAACTACTGGCGGCAGCTG
CTGAACGCCAAGCTGATTACCCAGAGAAAGTTCGACAATCTGACCAAGGCCGAGAGAGGCGGCCTGAGCG
AACTGGATAAGGCCGGCTTCATCAAGAGACAGCTGGTGGAAACCCGGCAGATCACAAAGCACGTGGCACA
GATCCTGGACTCCCGGATGAACACTAAGTACGACGAGAATGACAAGCTGATCCGGGAAGTGAAAGTGATC
ACCCTGAAGTCCAAGCTGGTGTCCGATTTCCGGAAGGATTTCCAGTTTTACAAAGTGCGCGAGATCAACA
ACTACCACCACGCCCACGACGCCTACCTGAACGCCGTCGTGGGAACCGCCCTGATCAAAAAGTACCCTAA
GCTGGAAAGCGAGTTCGTGTACGGCGACTACAAGGTGTACGACGTGCGGAAGATGATCGCCAAGAGCGAG
CAGGAAATCGGCAAGGCTACCGCCAAGTACTTCTTCTACAGCAACATCATGAACTTTTTCAAGACCGAGA
TTACCCTGGCCAACGGCGAGATCCGGAAGCGGCCTCTGATCGAGACAAACGGCGAAACCGGGGAGATCGT
GTGGGATAAGGGCCGGGATTTTGCCACCGTGCGGAAAGTGCTGAGCATGCCCCAAGTGAATATCGTGAAA
AAGACCGAGGTGCAGACAGGCGGCTTCAGCAAAGAGTCTATCCGGCCCAAGAGGAACAGCGATAAGCTGA
TCGCCAGAAAGAAGGACTGGGACCCTAAGAAGTACGGCGGCTTCGTGAGCCCCACCGTGGCCTATTCTGT
GCTGGTGGTGGCCAAAGTGGAAAAGGGCAAGTCCAAGAAACTGAAGAGTGTGAAAGAGCTACTGGGGATC
ACCATCATGGAAAGAAGCAGCTTCGAGAAGAATCCCATCGACTTTCTGGAAGCCAAGGGCTACAAAGAAG
TGAAAAAGGACCTGATCATCAAGCTGCCTAAGTACTCCCTGTTCGAGCTGGAAAACGGCCGGAAGAGAAT
GCTGGCCTCTGCCCGGTTCCTGCAGAAGGGAAACGAACTGGCCCTGCCCTCCAAATATGTGAACTTCCTG
TACCTGGCCAGCCACTATGAGAAGCTGAAGGGCTCCCCCGAGGATAATGAGCAGAAACAGCTGTTTGTGG
AACAGCACAAGCACTACCTGGACGAGATCATCGAGCAGATCAGCGAGTTCTCCAAGAGAGTGATCCTGGC
CGACGCTAATCTGGACAAAGTGCTGTCCGCCTACAACAAGCACCGGGATAAGCCCATCAGAGAGCAGGCC
GAGAATATCATCCACCTGTTTACCCTGACCAATCTGGGAGCCCCTCGGGCCTTCAAGTACTTTGACACCA
CCATCGACCGGAAGGTGTACCGGAGCACCAAAGAGGTGCTGGACGCCACCCTGATCCACCAGAGCATCAC
CGGCCTGTACGAGACACGGATCGACCTGTCTCAGCTGGGAGGCGACAAGAGACCCGCAGCAACCAAGAAG
GCAGGGCAAGCAAAGAAGAAGAAGACGCGTGACTCCGGCGGCAGCATGTTTGGAGAGAGCTGGAAGAAGC
ACCTCAGCGGGGAGTTCGGGAAACCGTATTTTATCAAGCTAATGGGATTTGTTGCAGAAGAAAGAAAGCA
TTACACTGTTTATCCACCCCCACACCAAGTCTTCACCTGGACCCAGATGTGTGACATAAAAGATGTGAAG
GTTGTCATCCTGGGACAGGATCCATATCATGGACCTAATCAAGCTCACGGGCTCTGCTTTAGTGTTCAAA
GGCCTGTTCCGCCTCCGCCCAGTTTGGAGAACATTTATAAAGAGTTGTCTACAGACATAGAGGATTTTGT
TCATCCTGGCCATGGAGATTTATCTGGGTGGGCCAAGCAAGGTGTTCTCCTTCTCAACGCTGTCCTCACG
GTTCGTGCCCATCAAGCCAACTCTCATAAGGAGCGAGGCTGGGAGCAGTTCACTGATGCAGTTGTGTCCT
GGCTAAATCAGAACTCGAATGGCCTTGTTTTCTTGCTCTGGGGCTCTTATGCTCAGAAGAAGGGCAGTGC
CATTGATAGGAAGCGGCACCATGTACTACAGACGGCTCATCCCTCCCCTTTGTCAGTGTATAGAGGGTTC
TTTGGATGTAGACACTTTTCAAAGACCAATGAGCTGCTGCAGAAGTCTGGCAAGAAGCCCATTGACTGGA
AGGAGCTGTCGGGGGGGAGCCCAAAGAAGAAGCGGAAGGTGGATTACAAAGACGATGACGATAAGGGATC
CGGCGCAACAAACTTCTCTCTGCTGAAACAAGCCGGAGATGTCGAAGAGAATCCTGGACCGATGGCCAAG
CCTTTGTCTCAAGAAGAATCCACCCTCATTGAAAGAGCAACGGCTACAATCAACAGCATCCCCATCTCTG
AAGACTACAGCGTCGCCAGCGCAGCTCTCTCTAGCGACGGCCGCATCTTCACTGGTGTCAATGTATATCA
TTTTACTGGGGGACCTTGTGCAGAACTCGTGGTGCTGGGCACTGCTGCTGCTGCGGCAGCTGGCAACCTG
ACTTGTATCGTCGCGATCGGAAATGAGAACAGGGGCATCTTGAGCCCCTGCGGACGGTGCCGACAGGTGC
TTCTCGATCTGCATCCTGGGATCAAAGCCATAGTGAAGGACAGTGATGGACAGCCGACGGCAGTTGGGAT
TCGTGAATTGCTGCCCTCTGGTTATGTGTGGGAGGGCTAAGAATTCGATATCAAGCTTATCGGTAATCAA
CCTCTGGATTACAAAATTTGTGAAAGATTGACTGGTATTCTTAACTATGTTGCTCCTTTTACGCTATGTG
GATACGCTGCTTTAATGCCTTTGTATCATGCTATTGCTTCCCGTATGGCTTTCATTTTCTCCTCCTTGTA
TAAATCCTGGTTGCTGTCTCTTTATGAGGAGTTGTGGCCCGTTGTCAGGCAACGTGGCGTGGTGTGCACT
GTGTTTGCTGACGCAACCCCCACTGGTTGGGGCATTGCCACCACCTGTCAGCTCCTTTCCGGGACTTTCG
CTTTCCCCCTCCCTATTGCCACGGCGGAACTCATCGCCGCCTGCCTTGCCCGCTGCTGGACAGGGGCTCG
GCTGTTGGGCACTGACAATTCCGTGGTGTTGTCGGGGAAATCATCGTCCTTTCCTTGGCTGCTCGCCTGT
GTTGCCACCTGGATTCTGCGCGGGACGTCCTTCTGCTACGTCCCTTCGGCCCTCAATCCAGCGGACCTTC
CTTCCCGCGGCCTGCTGCCGGCTCTGCGGCCTCTTCCGCGTCTTCGCCTTCGCCCTCAGACGAGTCGGAT
CTCCCTTTGGGCCGCCTCCCCGCATCGATACCGTCGACCTCGAGACCTAGAAAAACATGGAGCAATCACA
AGTAGCAATACAGCAGCTACCAATGCTGATTGTGCCTGGCTAGAAGCACAAGAGGAGGAGGAGGTGGGTT
TTCCAGTCACACCTCAGGTACCTTTAAGACCAATGACTTACAAGGCAGCTGTAGATCTTAGCCACTTTTT
AAAAGAAAAGGGGGGACTGGAAGGGCTAATTCACTCCCAACGAAGACAAGATATCCTTGATCTGTGGATC
TACCACACACAAGGCTACTTCCCTGATTGGCAGAACTACACACCAGGGCCAGGGATCAGATATCCACTGA
CCTTTGGATGGTGCTACAAGCTAGTACCAGTTGAGCAAGAGAAGGTAGAAGAAGCCAATGAAGGAGAGAA
CACCCGCTTGTTACACCCTGTGAGCCTGCATGGGATGGATGACCCGGAGAGAGAAGTATTAGAGTGGAGG
TTTGACAGCCGCCTAGCATTTCATCACATGGCCCGAGAGCTGCATCCGGACTGTACTGGGTCTCTCTGGT
TAGACCAGATCTGAGCCTGGGAGCTCTCTGGCTAACTAGGGAACCCACTGCTTAAGCCTCAATAAAGCTT
GCCTTGAGTGCTTCAAGTAGTGTGTGCCCGTCTGTTGTGTGACTCTGGTAACTAGAGATCCCTCAGACCC
TTTTAGTCAGTGTGGAAAATCTCTAGCAGGGCCCGTTTAAACCCGCTGATCAGCCTCGACTGTGCCTTCT
AGTTGCCAGCCATCTGTTGTTTGCCCCTCCCCCGTGCCTTCCTTGACCCTGGAAGGTGCCACTCCCACTG
TCCTTTCCTAATAAAATGAGGAAATTGCATCGCATTGTCTGAGTAGGTGTCATTCTATTCTGGGGGGTGG
GGTGGGGCAGGACAGCAAGGGGGAGGATTGGGAAGACAATAGCAGGCATGCTGGGGATGCGGTGGGCTCT
ATGGCTTCTGAGGCGGAAAGAACCAGCTGGGGCTCTAGGGGGTATCCCC
[124 nt withheld, positions 13350-13473]
C
[91 nt withheld, positions 13475-13565]
A
[49 nt withheld, positions 13567-13615]
CCTTTGACGTTGGAGTCCACGTTCTTT
[37 nt withheld, positions 13643-13679]
ACCCTATCTCGGTCTATTCTTTTGATTTATAAGGGATTTTGCCGATTTCGGCCTATTGGTTAAAAAATGA
GCTGATTTAACAAAAATTTAACGCGAATTAATTCTGTGGAATGTGTGTCAGTTAGGGTGTGGAAAGTCCC
CAGGCTCCCCAGCAGGCAGAAGTATGCAAAGCATGCATCTCAATTAGTCAGCAACCAGGTGTGGAAAGTC
CCCAGGCTCCCCAGCAGGCAGAAGTATGCAAAGCATGCATCTCAATTAGTCAGCAACCATAGTCCCGCCC
CTAACTCCGCCCAGTTCCGCCCATTCTCCGCCCCATGGCTGACTAATTTTTTTTATTTATGCAGAGGCCG
AGGCCGCCTCTGCCTCTGAGCTATTCCAGAAGTAGTGAGGAGGCTTTTTTGGAGGCCTAGGCTTTTGCAA
AAAGCTCCCGGGAGCTTGTATATCCATTTTCGGATCTGATCAGCACGTGTTGACAATTAATCATCGGCAT
AGTATATCGGCATAGTATAATACGACAAGGTGAGGAACTAAACCATGGCCAAGTTGACCAGTGCCGTTCC
GGTGCTCACCGCGCGCGACGTCGCCGGAGCGGTCGAGTTCTGGACCGACCGGCTCGGGTTCT
Features (pLannotate 1.2.2; 37 found; start..end, strand, type, name):
    297..422     +  CDS            ble (fragment): BLE_KLEPN - Experimental evidence at protein level: Swiss-Prot protein existence level 1. Binding protein with a strong affinity to the bleomycin family of antibiotics. Binds to CL990; an antimitotic-antibiotic compound. From Klebsiella pneumoniae.
    417..538     +  polyA_signal   SV40 poly(A) signal: SV40 polyadenylation signal
    609..631     -  protein_bind   lac operator (fragment): The lac repressor binds to the lac operator to inhibit transcription in E. coli. This inhibition can be relieved by adding lactose or isopropyl-β-D-thiogalactopyranoside (IPTG). lac repressor encoded by lacI
    635..665     -  promoter       lac promoter: promoter for the E. coli lac operon
    680..701     -  protein_bind   CAP binding site: CAP binding activates transcription in the presence of cAMP. E. coli catabolite activator protein
    714..806     -  CDS            lacI (fragment): lac repressor; lacI; The lac repressor binds to the lac operator to inhibit transcription in E. coli. This inhibition can be relieved by adding lactose or isopropyl-β-D-thiogalactopyranoside (IPTG).
    989..1577    -  rep_origin     ori: high-copy-number ColE1/pMB1/pBR322/pUC origin of replication
   1748..2608    -  CDS            AmpR: β-lactamase; bla; confers resistance to ampicillin, carbenicillin, and related antibiotics
   2609..2713    -  promoter       AmpR promoter: bla
   2772..2824    -  misc_feature   bom (fragment): basis of mobility region from pBR322
   2979..3358    +  enhancer       CMV enhancer: human cytomegalovirus immediate early enhancer
   3359..3558    +  promoter       CMV promoter: human cytomegalovirus (CMV) immediate early promoter
   3576..3756    +  LTR            5' LTR (truncated): truncated 5' long terminal repeat (LTR) from HIV-1
   3803..3928    +  misc_feature   HIV-1 Ψ: packaging signal of human immunodeficiency virus type 1
   3912..4275    +  CDS            HIV-1 gag (fragment): gag protein from human immunodeficiency virus 1; gag
   4421..4654    +  misc_feature   RRE: The Rev response element (RRE) of HIV-1 allows for Rev-dependent mRNA export from the nucleus to the cytoplasm.
   5031..5131    +  CDS            Rev (fragment): human immunodeficiency virus 1 (HIV-1) Rev protein; rev; enhances nuclear export of unspliced and incompletely spliced viral mRNAs
   5181..5298    +  misc_feature   cPPT/CTS: central polypurine tract and central termination sequence of HIV-1
   5347..5365    +  CDS            small t antigen (fragment): SV40 (simian virus 40) small t antigen
   5391..5602    +  promoter       EF-1α core promoter: core promoter for human elongation factor EF-1α
   5599..6324    +  CDS            Apobec1: ABEC1_RAT - Experimental evidence at protein level: Swiss-Prot protein existence level 1. Catalytic component of the apolipoprotein B mRNA editing enzyme complex which is responsible for the postranscriptional editing of a CAA codon for Gln to a UAA codon for stop in the APOB mRNA. May also play a role in the epigenetic regulation of gene expression by participating in DNA demethylation. From Rattus norvegicus (Rat).
   6376..7977    +  CDS            dCas9(N): N-terminal portion of catalytically inactive Streptococcus pyogenes dCas9 carrying the D10A mutation (Zetsche et al., 2015)
   7978..10476   +  CDS            Cas9(C): C-terminal portion of Streptococcus pyogenes Cas9 (Zetsche et al., 2015)
  10549..11208   +  CDS            UNG (fragment): UNG_HUMAN - Also known as DGU, UNG1 Experimental evidence at protein level: Swiss-Prot protein existence level 1. Excises uracil residues from the DNA which can arise as a result of misincorporation of dUMP residues by DNA polymerase or due to deamination of cytosine. From Homo sapiens (Human).
  11332..11730   +  CDS            BSD: blasticidin S deaminase; Aspergillus terreus BSD; confers resistance to blasticidin
  11731..11752   +  misc_feature   MCS (fragment): pBluescript multiple cloning site
  11755..12343   +  misc_feature   WPRE: woodchuck hepatitis virus posttranscriptional regulatory element
  12280..12861   +  CDS            nef (fragment): NEF_HV1H2 - Experimental evidence at protein level: Swiss-Prot protein existence level 1. Extracellular Nef protein targets CD4(+) T-lymphocytes for apoptosis by interacting with CXCR4 surface receptors. From Human immunodeficiency virus type 1 group M subtype B (isolate HXB2) (HIV-1).
  12868..13048   +  LTR            5' LTR (truncated): truncated 5' long terminal repeat (LTR) from HIV-1
  13080..13304   +  polyA_signal   bGH poly(A) signal: bovine growth hormone polyadenylation signal
  13308..13329   +  promoter       SV40 promoter (fragment): SV40 enhancer and early promoter
  13350..13778   +  rep_origin     f1 ori (sequence partly withheld): f1 bacteriophage origin of replication; arrow indicates direction of (+) strand synthesis
  13805..13876   +  promoter       SV40 promoter (fragment): SV40 enhancer and early promoter
  13877..13948   +  promoter       SV40 promoter (fragment): SV40 enhancer and early promoter
  13952..14086   +  rep_origin     SV40 ori: SV40 origin of replication
  14148..14195   +  promoter       EM7 promoter: synthetic bacterial promoter&nbsp
  14214..287     +  CDS            BleoR (across the origin): antibiotic-binding protein; Sh ble from Streptoalloteichus hindustanus; confers resistance to bleomycin, phleomycin, and Zeocin™
