[The description below was written by a language model from this plasmid's Addgene catalogue record and pLannotate feature annotations shown in this document.]
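Description:
SpCas9-NG-APOBEC-nCas9-Ung is a lentiviral transfer plasmid on the pFUGW backbone (about 14.3 kb) for expressing a human codon-optimized base editor in mammalian cells. It is propagated in E. coli through a high-copy ColE1/pUC origin with ampicillin resistance. The backbone also carries an f1 origin and an SV40 ori/EM7-driven bleomycin/Zeocin resistance cassette, although the record lists only blasticidin as the mammalian selectable marker. The viral portion has a third-generation-style layout. A CMV enhancer/promoter drives genomic RNA from a truncated HIV-1 5' LTR, followed by the Ψ packaging signal with a gag fragment, the RRE for Rev-dependent nuclear export, and the cPPT/CTS. A WPRE, which boosts transcript expression, and a second truncated LTR followed by a bGH polyadenylation signal close the cassette.

The payload is a single open reading frame of roughly 6.1 kb driven by the EFS (EF-1α core) promoter. It encodes rat APOBEC1 cytidine deaminase fused to a Streptococcus pyogenes Cas9 annotated with the D10A mutation (a nickase, per the construct name), followed by a fragment of human uracil DNA glycosylase (UNG). The name indicates the NG variant of SpCas9, which has relaxed PAM recognition. According to the catalogue fields, the fusion ends in an NLS and FLAG tag and is linked by a P2A peptide to blasticidin S deaminase, so editor and resistance marker are co-expressed from one transcript; the NLS, FLAG and P2A are not individually annotated in the feature table. Pairing a deaminase with UNG, rather than a glycosylase inhibitor, promotes excision of the uracil intermediate, a design generally associated with C-to-G type editing outcomes. No guide RNA cassette is annotated, so the guide must be supplied separately. The associated publication concerns deep learning models that predict the efficiencies and outcomes of diverse base editors.
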