Addgene plasmid #198539: SpCas9-NG-APOBEC-nCas9-Ung
Purpose: Expresses human codon-optimized SpCas9-NG-APOBEC-nCas9-Ung and blasticidin resistance: EFS promoter-SpCas9-NG-APOBEC-nCas9-Ung-NLS-FLAG-P2A-BSD
Depositing lab: Hyongbum Kim. Depositing organization: Yonsei University Health System. Publication: Deep learning models to predict the editing efficiencies and outcomes of diverse base editors. Kim N, Choi S, Kim S, Song M, Seo JH, Min S, Park J, Cho SR, Kim HH. Nat Biotechnol. 2024 Mar;42(3):484-497. doi: 10.1038/s41587-023-01792-x PubMed 37188916.
Backbone
  Vector backbone: pFUGW
  Total vector size (bp): 14322
  Vector type: Mammalian Expression, Lentiviral, CRISPR
  Selectable markers: Blasticidin
Growth in bacteria
  Bacterial resistance: Ampicillin, 100 μg/mL
  Growth temperature: 37°C
  Growth strain: NEB Stable
  Copy number: Unknown
Gene/Insert
  Gene/Insert name: SpCas9-NG-APOBEC-nCas9-Ung
  Species: H. sapiens (human)
  Insert size (bp): 6114
  Promoter: EFS
  Tag / fusion protein: NLS (C terminal on insert); FLAG (C terminal on insert); BSD (C terminal on insert)
  Cloning method: Gibson Cloning
  Sequencing primers: 5′ 5' - ggtcttgaaaggagtgggaattgg - 3'; 3′ 5' - CAGGTCGCTTGTCGCCTCC - 3'
Terms and licenses: Academic/Nonprofit Terms; Industry Terms: Not Available to Industry
How to cite: SpCas9-NG-APOBEC-nCas9-Ung was a gift from Hyongbum Kim (Addgene plasmid # 198539 ; http://n2t.net/addgene:198539 ; RRID:Addgene_198539)
