>Addgene plasmid #198539 | SpCas9-NG-APOBEC-nCas9-Ung | depositor partial sequence | sequence record 384702 | SpCas9-NG-APOBEC-nCas9-Ung sequence 6114 bps
ATGCCAAAGAAGAAGAGGAAGGTTTCATCGGAGACCGGCCCTGTTGCTGTTGACCCCACCCTGCGGCGGA
GAATCGAGCCACACGAGTTCGAGGTGTTCTTCGACCCAAGGGAGCTCCGCAAGGAGACGTGCCTCCTGTA
CGAGATCAACTGGGGCGGCAGGCACTCCATCTGGAGGCACACCAGCCAAAACACCAACAAGCACGTGGAG
GTCAACTTCATCGAGAAGTTCACCACCGAGAGGTACTTCTGCCCAAACACCCGCTGCTCCATCACCTGGT
TCCTGTCCTGGAGCCCATGCGGCGAGTGCTCCAGGGCCATCACCGAGTTCCTCAGCCGCTACCCACACGT
CACCCTGTTCATCTACATCGCCAGGCTCTACCACCACGCCGACCCAAGGAACAGGCAGGGCCTCCGCGAC
CTGATCTCCAGCGGCGTGACCATCCAAATCATGACCGAGCAGGAGTCCGGCTACTGCTGGAGGAACTTCG
TCAACTACTCCCCAAGCAACGAGGCCCACTGGCCAAGGTACCCACACCTCTGGGTGCGCCTCTACGTGCT
CGAGCTGTACTGCATCATCCTCGGCCTGCCACCATGCCTCAACATCCTGAGGCGCAAGCAACCACAGCTG
ACCTTCTTCACCATCGCCCTCCAAAGCTGCCACTACCAGAGGCTCCCACCACACATCCTGTGGGCTACCG
GCCTCAAGTCCGGCAGCGAGACGCCAGGCACCTCCGAGAGCGCTACGCCTGAACTTAAGGACAAGAAGTA
CAGCATCGGCCTGGCCATCGGCACCAACTCTGTGGGCTGGGCCGTGATCACCGACGAGTACAAGGTGCCC
AGCAAGAAATTCAAGGTGCTGGGCAACACCGACCGGCACAGCATCAAGAAGAACCTGATCGGAGCCCTGC
TGTTCGACAGCGGCGAAACAGCCGAGGCCACCCGGCTGAAGAGAACCGCCAGAAGAAGATACACCAGACG
GAAGAACCGGATCTGCTATCTGCAAGAGATCTTCAGCAACGAGATGGCCAAGGTGGACGACAGCTTCTTC
CACAGACTGGAAGAGTCCTTCCTGGTGGAAGAGGATAAGAAGCACGAGCGGCACCCCATCTTCGGCAACA
TCGTGGACGAGGTGGCCTACCACGAGAAGTACCCCACCATCTACCACCTGAGAAAGAAACTGGTGGACAG
CACCGACAAGGCCGACCTGCGGCTGATCTATCTGGCCCTGGCCCACATGATCAAGTTCCGGGGCCACTTC
CTGATCGAGGGCGACCTGAACCCCGACAACAGCGACGTGGACAAGCTGTTCATCCAGCTGGTGCAGACCT
ACAACCAGCTGTTCGAGGAAAACCCCATCAACGCCAGCGGCGTGGACGCCAAGGCCATCCTGTCTGCCAG
ACTGAGCAAGAGCAGACGGCTGGAAAATCTGATCGCCCAGCTGCCCGGCGAGAAGAAGAATGGCCTGTTC
GGAAACCTGATTGCCCTGAGCCTGGGCCTGACCCCCAACTTCAAGAGCAACTTCGACCTGGCCGAGGATG
CCAAACTGCAGCTGAGCAAGGACACCTACGACGACGACCTGGACAACCTGCTGGCCCAGATCGGCGACCA
GTACGCCGACCTGTTTCTGGCCGCCAAGAACCTGTCCGACGCCATCCTGCTGAGCGACATCCTGAGAGTG
AACACCGAGATCACCAAGGCCCCCCTGAGCGCCTCTATGATCAAGAGATACGACGAGCACCACCAGGACC
TGACCCTGCTGAAAGCTCTCGTGCGGCAGCAGCTGCCTGAGAAGTACAAAGAGATTTTCTTCGACCAGAG
CAAGAACGGCTACGCCGGCTACATTGACGGCGGAGCCAGCCAGGAAGAGTTCTACAAGTTCATCAAGCCC
ATCCTGGAAAAGATGGACGGCACCGAGGAACTGCTCGTGAAGCTGAACAGAGAGGACCTGCTGCGGAAGC
AGCGGACCTTCGACAACGGCAGCATCCCCCACCAGATCCACCTGGGAGAGCTGCACGCCATTCTGCGGCG
GCAGGAAGATTTTTACCCATTCCTGAAGGACAACCGGGAAAAGATCGAGAAGATCCTGACCTTCCGCATC
CCCTACTACGTGGGCCCTCTGGCCAGGGGAAACAGCAGATTCGCCTGGATGACCAGAAAGAGCGAGGAAA
CCATCACCCCCTGGAACTTCGAGGAAGTGGTGGACAAGGGCGCTTCCGCCCAGAGCTTCATCGAGCGGAT
GACCAACTTCGATAAGAACCTGCCCAACGAGAAGGTGCTGCCCAAGCACAGCCTGCTGTACGAGTACTTC
ACCGTGTATAACGAGCTGACCAAAGTGAAATACGTGACCGAGGGAATGAGAAAGCCCGCCTTCCTGAGCG
GCGAGCAGAAAAAGGCCATCGTGGACCTGCTGTTCAAGACCAACCGGAAAGTGACCGTGAAGCAGCTGAA
AGAGGACTACTTCAAGAAAATCGAGTGCTTCGACTCCGTGGAAATCTCCGGCGTGGAAGATCGGTTCAAC
GCCTCCCTGGGCACATACCACGATCTGCTGAAAATTATCAAGGACAAGGACTTCCTGGACAATGAGGAAA
ACGAGGACATTCTGGAAGATATCGTGCTGACCCTGACACTGTTTGAGGACAGAGAGATGATCGAGGAACG
GCTGAAAACCTATGCCCACCTGTTCGACGACAAAGTGATGAAGCAGCTGAAGCGGCGGAGATACACCGGC
TGGGGCAGGCTGAGCCGGAAGCTGATCAACGGCATCCGGGACAAGCAGTCCGGCAAGACAATCCTGGATT
TCCTGAAGTCCGACGGCTTCGCCAACAGAAACTTCATGCAGCTGATCCACGACGACAGCCTGACCTTTAA
AGAGGACATCCAGAAAGCCCAGGTGTCCGGCCAGGGCGATAGCCTGCACGAGCACATTGCCAATCTGGCC
GGCAGCCCCGCCATTAAGAAGGGCATCCTGCAGACAGTGAAGGTGGTGGACGAGCTCGTGAAAGTGATGG
GCCGGCACAAGCCCGAGAACATCGTGATCGAAATGGCCAGAGAGAACCAGACCACCCAGAAGGGACAGAA
GAACAGCCGCGAGAGAATGAAGCGGATCGAAGAGGGCATCAAAGAGCTGGGCAGCCAGATCCTGAAAGAA
CACCCCGTGGAAAACACCCAGCTGCAGAACGAGAAGCTGTACCTGTACTACCTGCAGAATGGGCGGGATA
TGTACGTGGACCAGGAACTGGACATCAACCGGCTGTCCGACTACGATGTGGACCATATCGTGCCTCAGAG
CTTTCTGAAGGACGACTCCATCGACAACAAGGTGCTGACCAGAAGCGACAAGAACCGGGGCAAGAGCGAC
AACGTGCCCTCCGAAGAGGTCGTGAAGAAGATGAAGAACTACTGGCGGCAGCTGCTGAACGCCAAGCTGA
TTACCCAGAGAAAGTTCGACAATCTGACCAAGGCCGAGAGAGGCGGCCTGAGCGAACTGGATAAGGCCGG
CTTCATCAAGAGACAGCTGGTGGAAACCCGGCAGATCACAAAGCACGTGGCACAGATCCTGGACTCCCGG
ATGAACACTAAGTACGACGAGAATGACAAGCTGATCCGGGAAGTGAAAGTGATCACCCTGAAGTCCAAGC
TGGTGTCCGATTTCCGGAAGGATTTCCAGTTTTACAAAGTGCGCGAGATCAACAACTACCACCACGCCCA
CGACGCCTACCTGAACGCCGTCGTGGGAACCGCCCTGATCAAAAAGTACCCTAAGCTGGAAAGCGAGTTC
GTGTACGGCGACTACAAGGTGTACGACGTGCGGAAGATGATCGCCAAGAGCGAGCAGGAAATCGGCAAGG
CTACCGCCAAGTACTTCTTCTACAGCAACATCATGAACTTTTTCAAGACCGAGATTACCCTGGCCAACGG
CGAGATCCGGAAGCGGCCTCTGATCGAGACAAACGGCGAAACCGGGGAGATCGTGTGGGATAAGGGCCGG
GATTTTGCCACCGTGCGGAAAGTGCTGAGCATGCCCCAAGTGAATATCGTGAAAAAGACCGAGGTGCAGA
CAGGCGGCTTCAGCAAAGAGTCTATCCGGCCCAAGAGGAACAGCGATAAGCTGATCGCCAGAAAGAAGGA
CTGGGACCCTAAGAAGTACGGCGGCTTCGTGAGCCCCACCGTGGCCTATTCTGTGCTGGTGGTGGCCAAA
GTGGAAAAGGGCAAGTCCAAGAAACTGAAGAGTGTGAAAGAGCTACTGGGGATCACCATCATGGAAAGAA
GCAGCTTCGAGAAGAATCCCATCGACTTTCTGGAAGCCAAGGGCTACAAAGAAGTGAAAAAGGACCTGAT
CATCAAGCTGCCTAAGTACTCCCTGTTCGAGCTGGAAAACGGCCGGAAGAGAATGCTGGCCTCTGCCCGG
TTCCTGCAGAAGGGAAACGAACTGGCCCTGCCCTCCAAATATGTGAACTTCCTGTACCTGGCCAGCCACT
ATGAGAAGCTGAAGGGCTCCCCCGAGGATAATGAGCAGAAACAGCTGTTTGTGGAACAGCACAAGCACTA
CCTGGACGAGATCATCGAGCAGATCAGCGAGTTCTCCAAGAGAGTGATCCTGGCCGACGCTAATCTGGAC
AAAGTGCTGTCCGCCTACAACAAGCACCGGGATAAGCCCATCAGAGAGCAGGCCGAGAATATCATCCACC
TGTTTACCCTGACCAATCTGGGAGCCCCTCGGGCCTTCAAGTACTTTGACACCACCATCGACCGGAAGGT
GTACCGGAGCACCAAAGAGGTGCTGGACGCCACCCTGATCCACCAGAGCATCACCGGCCTGTACGAGACA
CGGATCGACCTGTCTCAGCTGGGAGGCGACAAGAGACCCGCAGCAACCAAGAAGGCAGGGCAAGCAAAGA
AGAAGAAGACGCGTGACTCCGGCGGCAGCATGTTTGGAGAGAGCTGGAAGAAGCACCTCAGCGGGGAGTT
CGGGAAACCGTATTTTATCAAGCTAATGGGATTTGTTGCAGAAGAAAGAAAGCATTACACTGTTTATCCA
CCCCCACACCAAGTCTTCACCTGGACCCAGATGTGTGACATAAAAGATGTGAAGGTTGTCATCCTGGGAC
AGGATCCATATCATGGACCTAATCAAGCTCACGGGCTCTGCTTTAGTGTTCAAAGGCCTGTTCCGCCTCC
GCCCAGTTTGGAGAACATTTATAAAGAGTTGTCTACAGACATAGAGGATTTTGTTCATCCTGGCCATGGA
GATTTATCTGGGTGGGCCAAGCAAGGTGTTCTCCTTCTCAACGCTGTCCTCACGGTTCGTGCCCATCAAG
CCAACTCTCATAAGGAGCGAGGCTGGGAGCAGTTCACTGATGCAGTTGTGTCCTGGCTAAATCAGAACTC
GAATGGCCTTGTTTTCTTGCTCTGGGGCTCTTATGCTCAGAAGAAGGGCAGTGCCATTGATAGGAAGCGG
CACCATGTACTACAGACGGCTCATCCCTCCCCTTTGTCAGTGTATAGAGGGTTCTTTGGATGTAGACACT
TTTCAAAGACCAATGAGCTGCTGCAGAAGTCTGGCAAGAAGCCCATTGACTGGAAGGAGCTGTCGGGGGG
GAGCCCAAAGAAGAAGCGGAAGGTGGATTACAAAGACGATGACGATAAGGGATCCGGCGCAACAAACTTC
TCTCTGCTGAAACAAGCCGGAGATGTCGAAGAGAATCCTGGACCGATGGCCAAGCCTTTGTCTCAAGAAG
AATCCACCCTCATTGAAAGAGCAACGGCTACAATCAACAGCATCCCCATCTCTGAAGACTACAGCGTCGC
CAGCGCAGCTCTCTCTAGCGACGGCCGCATCTTCACTGGTGTCAATGTATATCATTTTACTGGGGGACCT
TGTGCAGAACTCGTGGTGCTGGGCACTGCTGCTGCTGCGGCAGCTGGCAACCTGACTTGTATCGTCGCGA
TCGGAAATGAGAACAGGGGCATCTTGAGCCCCTGCGGACGGTGCCGACAGGTGCTTCTCGATCTGCATCC
TGGGATCAAAGCCATAGTGAAGGACAGTGATGGACAGCCGACGGCAGTTGGGATTCGTGAATTGCTGCCC
TCTGGTTATGTGTGGGAGGGCTAA
